>Addgene plasmid #183609 | pmROSA26-attP50-Neo-mKate2-3xNLS-attP50 | addgene full sequence | sequence record 361597 | Addgene Partial NGS Result
GAGCTCCAATTCGCCCTATAGTGAGTCGTATTACGCGCGCTCACTGGCCGTCGTTTTACAACGTCGTGAC
TGGGAAAACCCTGGCGTTACCCAACTTAATCGCCTTGCAGCACATCCCCCTTTCGCCAGCTGGCGTAATA
GCGAAGAGGCCCGCACCGATCGCCCTTCCCAACAGTTGCGCASCCKRAAWGKSSMACSTG
[124 nt withheld, positions 201-324]
C
[91 nt withheld, positions 326-416]
A
[49 nt withheld, positions 418-466]
CCTTTGACGTTGGAGTCCACGTTCTTT
[37 nt withheld, positions 494-530]
ACCCTATCTCGGTCTATTCTTTTGATTTATAAGGGATTTTGCCGATTTCGGCCTATTGGTTAAAAAATGA
GCTGATTTAACAAAAATTTAACGCGAATTTTAACAAAATATTMWMSMKKRCRMKTYMSRTKSSMCWTTYM
GGSKRMRYRWSCGCGGAACCCCTATTTGTTTATTTTTCTAAATACATTCAAATATGTATCCGCTCATGAG
ACAATAACCCTGATAAATGCTTCAATAATATTGAAAAAGGAAGAGTATGAGTATTCAACATTTCCGTGTC
GCCCTTATTCCCTTTTTTGCGGCATTTTGCCTTCCTGTTTTTGCTCACCCAGAAACGCTGGTGAAAGTAA
AAGATGCTGAAGATCAGTTGGGTGCACGAGTGGGTTACATCGAACTGGATCTCAACAGCGGTAAGATCCT
TGAGAGTTTTCGCCCCGAAGAACGTTTTCCAATGATGAGCACTTTTAAAGTTCTGCTATGTGGCGCGGTA
TTATCCCGTATTGACGCCGGGCAAGAGCAACTCGGTCGCCGCATACACTATTCTCAGAATGACTTGGTTG
AGTACTCACCAGTCACAGAAAAGCATCTTACGGATGGCATGACAGTAAGAGAATTATGCAGTGCTGCCAT
AACCATGAGTGATAACACTGCGGCCAACTTACTTCTGACAACGATCGGAGGACCGAAGGAGCTAACCGCT
TTTTTGCACAACATGGGGGATCATGTAACTCGCCTTGATCGTTGGGAACCGGAGCTGAATGAAGCCATAC
CAAACGACGAGCGTGACACCACGATGCCTGTAGCAATGGCAACAACGTTGCGCAAACTATTAACTGGCGA
ACTACTTACTCTAGCTTCCCGGCAACAATTAATAGACTGGATGGAGGCGGATAAAGTTGCAGGACCACTT
CTGCGCTCGGCCCTTCCGGCTGGCTGGTTTATTGCTGATAAATCTGGAGCCGGTGAGCGTGGGTCTCGCG
GTATCATTGCAGCACTGGGGCCAGATGGTAAGCCCTCCCGTATCGTAGTTATCTACACGACGGGGAGTCA
GGCAACTATGGATGAACGAAATAGACAGATCGCTGAGATAGGTGCCTCACTGATTAAGCATTGGTAACTG
TCAGACCAAGTTTACTCATATATACTTTAGATTGATTTAAAACTTCATTTTTAATTTAAAAGGATCTAGG
TGAAGATCCTTTTTGATAATCTCATGACCAAAATCCCTTAACGTGAGTTTTCGTTCCACTGAGCGTCAGA
CCCCGTAGAAAAGATCAAAGGATCTTCTTGAGATCCTTTTTTTCTGCGCGTAATCTGCTGCTTGCAAACA
AAAAAACCACCGCTACCAGCGGTGGTTTGTTTGCCGGATCAAGAGCTACCAACTCTTTTTCCGAAGGTAA
CTGGCTTCAGCAGAGCGCAGATACCAAATACTGTTCTTCTAGTGTAGCCGTAGTTAGGCCACCACTTCAA
GAACTCTGTAGCACCGCCTACATACCTCGCTCTGCTAATCCTGTTACCAGTGGCTGCTGCCAGTGGCGAT
AAGTCGTGTCTTACCGGGTTGGACTCAAGACGATAGTTACCGGATAAGGCGCAGCGGTCGGGCTGAACGG
GGGGTTCGTGCACACAGCCCAGCTTGGAGCGAACGACCTACACCGAACTGAGATACCTACAGCGTGAGCT
ATGAGAAAGCGCCACGCTTCCCGAAGGGAGAAAGGCGGACAGGTATCCGGTAAGCGGCAGGGTCGGAACA
GGAGAGCGCACGAGGGAGCTTCCAGGGGGAAACGCCTGGTATCTTTATAGTCCTGTCGGGTTTCGCCACC
TCTGACTTGAGCGTCGATTTTTGTGATGCTCGTCAGGGGGGCGGAGCCTATGGAAAAACGCCAGCAACGC
GGCCTTTTTACGGTTCCTGGCCTTTTGCTGGCCTTTTGCTCACATGTTCTTTCCTGCGTTATCCCCTGAT
TCTGTGGATAACCGTATTACCGCCTTTGAGTGAGCTGATACCGCTCGCCGCAGCCGAACGACCGAGCGCA
GCGAGTCAGTGAGCGAGGAAGCGGAAGAGCGCCCAATACGCAAACCGCCTCTCCCCGCGCGTTGGCCGAT
TCATTAATGCAGCTGGCACGACAGGTTTCCCGACTGGAAAGCGGGCAGTGAGCGCAACGCAATTAATGTG
AGTTAGCTCACTCATTAGGCACCCCAGGCTTTACACTTTATGCTTCCGGCTCGTATGTTGTGTGGAATTG
TGAGCGGATAACAATTTCACACAGGAAACAGCTATGACCATGATTACGCCAAGCGCGCAATTAACCCTCA
CTAAAGGGAACAAAAGCTGGGTACCGGGCCCCCCCTCGAGCCCCAGCTGGTTCTTTCCGCCTCAGAAGCC
ATAGAGCCCACCGCATCCCCAGCATGCCTGCTATTGTCTTCCCAATCCTCCCCCTTGCTGTCCTGCCCCA
CCCCACCCCCCAGAATAGAATGACACCTACTCAGACAATGCGATGCAATTTCCTCATTTTATTAGGAAAG
GACAGTGGGAGTGGCACCTTCCAGGGTCAAGGAAGGCACGGGGGAGGGGCAAACAACAGATGGCTGGCAA
CTAGAAGGCACAGTCGAGGCTGATCAGCGAGCTCTAGGATCTGCATTCCACCACTGCTCCCATTCATCAG
TTCCATAGGTTGGAATCTAAAATACACAAACAATTAGAATCAGTAGTTTAACACATTATACACTTAAAAA
TTTTATATTTACCTTAGAGCTTTAAATCTCTGTAGGTAGTTTGTCCAATTATGTCACACCACAGAAGTAA
GGTTCCTTCACAAAGAGATCGCCTGACACGATTTCCTGCACAGGCTTGAGCCATATACTCATACATCGCA
TCTTGGCCACGTTTTCCACGGGTTTCAAAATTAATCTCAAGTTCTACGCTTAACGCTTTCGCCTGTTCCC
AGTTATTAATATATTCAACGCTAGAACTCCCCTCAGCGAAGGGAAGGCTGAGCACTACACGCGAAGCACC
ATCACCGAACCTTTTGATAAACTCTTCCGTTCCGACTTGCTCCATCAACGGTTCAGTGAGACTTAAACCT
AACTCTTTCTTAATAGTTTCGGCATTATCCACTTTTAGTGCGAGAACCTTCGTCAGTCCTGGATACGTCA
CTTTGACCACGCCTCCAGCTTTTCCAGAGAGCGGGTTTTCATTATCTACAGAGTATCCCGCAGCGTCGTA
TTTATTGTCGGTACTATAAAACCCTTTCCAATCATCGTCATAATTTCCTTGTGTACCAGATTTTGGCTTT
TGTATACCTTTTTGAATGGAATCTACATAACCAGGTTTAGTCCCGTGGTACGAAGAAAAGTTTTCCATCA
CAAAAGATTTAGAAGAATCAACAACATCATCAGGATCCATGGCGAGGACCTGCAGGTCGAAAGGCCCGGA
GATGAGGAAGAGGAGAACAGCGCGGCAGACGTGCGCTTTTGAAGCGTGCAGAATGCCGGGCCTCCGGAGG
ACCTTCGGGCGCCCGCCCCGCCCCTGAGCCCGCCCCTGAGCCCGCCCCCGGACCCACCCCTTCCCAGCCT
CTGAGCCCAGAAAGCGAAGGAGCAAAGCTGCTATTGGCCGCTGCCCCAAAGGCCTACCCGCTTCCATTGC
TCAGCGGTGCTGTCCATCTGCACGAGACTAGTGAGACGTGCTACTTCCATTTGTCACGTCCTGCACGACG
CGAGCTGCGGGGCGGGGGGGAACTTCCTGACTAGGGGAGGAGTAGAAGGTGGCGCGAAGGGGCCACCAAA
GAACGGAGCCGGTTGGCGCCTACCGGTGGATGTGGAATGTGTGCGAGGCCAGAGGCCACTTGTGTAGCGC
CAAGTGCCCAGCGGGGCTGCTAAAGCGCATGCTCCAGACTGCCTTGGGAAAAGCGCCTCCCCTACCCGGT
AGAATTCGATATCAAGCTTATCGATACCGTCGACGGTATCGATAAGCTAGATGTCCTGAAATATTTCTAT
CAGAACAAGGTAGTATAAAGCTGGTAGGTATACAAAACGCTAGACTAGTTTCTATCCCTGACCCTTAATC
TGCTAGTATATCCGTAGGAAGTTGCTTAAGTGCCACTAGTACCAACAGCCTCTGTTAGAGTGAACAGTAG
ATTTTAATGAAGGGCCAATAAAGACCACTTAAGACTACTGACTGAATTAAAAATCCACCCAGTGGAGTTA
GTATTGGTTATAGTTATATAACAAAATATCCAACTTAGCCAGGCGTGGTGGTGCACGCCTTTAATCCCGG
CACTCAGGAGGCAGAGGCAGGCGGATTTCTGAGTTCGAGGCCAGCCTGGTCTACAAAGTGAGTTCCAGGA
CAGCCAGGGCTATACAGAGAAACCCTGTCTCGAAAAACCAAAAAAAAAAAAAAAAAGGAAAAAAAATATG
GCTTGAAAACATGCTATTGTTGTCAAAAGGAGATCCAAACAAGTATTTCTTTGAACAAAAATTATGTAGA
AAACAGGGTGATAAAGAACAAGGGCTTTTTAAAAAAGGCCAGCATTATTTGAGATATACAAGTGACTCCA
ATTCAAGCCTAAAGGCCACTCAATGCTCACTAACAGTGCTAATCAGAATCAATTCCTTAGCCCAGTCAAA
AATAGTCCTGAATATCTTCTGGATAAACATGTCCTCCAACATATAAACTAGTATACACTAACAAAACGTC
TCAACTTCAAGGTGAAATGCTTGACTCCTAGACTTGTGACCCAGCAAAGTGCTCTATAGGTAGGGTTACT
AGGTCAGAGAGTCTTGCCTGCAAACCACAATTATACAATTCCACCAAATGTAAGACATGTAAAAATGACT
TATTTAGCTCAGGTTTTGAAAATTAAAAATCAAACCCACAAAGACCTAACTTTCACATTAAGTACAAATG
TTTAACATATATAACATGTTTTGCCTTGATATATGAAATCATATGACATCACCTGACAGGAAACTTAAGT
TTATTTGAACAACAATCAGCCTAAGGTAGGCCTAGCACATGATCAGGATAGTGCAGGGAAACCCAAAGAA
GTGCTTCTGAGTATAAACCAAGAGACCTCGAAATAGCAGCTTTGTTCTGTATCTCATGGGCTTTAACTAT
CACTTGAAAACAATTTCACAAATCACAAAACCAACATTTGTTTAGTTTCCAACTCTGCCTATTCACCGGA
GAAATCCATGTCCCAATTTGATGGGGGAAAACTTGAATGAAATATTATTTGGAATATTTTAATATCCCTG
TGTATATGCAGATGGTTTAAAGACAGGTAACCTTAACTGTAGTTTCTTGGTTGTCTGCCTTGTTTTTTGA
AATATGCTCTCACCAGGAGCCTGCCAAGTAACTACTCTTGTGTGCTCAGCAAGTCCTAGGGATCCCTTAA
GCATGCTCTAACAGGCCTGGCTTTTTTTTTTAAAAAGTAGGTTGCGGTGATAATAATTCAAGTTTTCATC
ACTTGAAACACATTTTACCAACTATCACCCAAGCTCCCTTAGTGTGTCCCCTATAAAAGAATCTGACCTG
CAAGTTCCAAAAGTATTACTACATTTTAACCTTAGTATTCAGGAGACAAAAGCAGGCAGAACTTTAGTCT
ACATATCTTGTTGCAGATCAGGCAGAGATACATAGTGAGACCCTGCCTCAGGAAAAGCTATCATTTTTAT
ATTCACAGTAAGCAAATTAACATTAAAAGTCAGAAATTCTTAATTTGACTTTGGCTGTGAAGAATTTGGA
TTCTCTGGATTTGAAACTAGAAAATCTGATTAAGCGATGCAACAGTTTCTGTATACTAAAACTCTAAGAC
CCTTGGTTCTAAAGATACCACATTTAAAAAAAAAGTTAAGTATAAGACAAAAAGCCTTAATAGCTCTTTT
ATAGGGGAGGGACTCATTTAATATTAGTCCACCTCACTCCTCATAACTATTTTATGAGGTTTATTATATA
ACCCATTTTTTAAAAAAAAAATTAAAGGACAATTTTAGTGTTTGAAAGATTTCCCAACCCCACCCTGGAA
ATCAGGCTGCAAATCTCAGCAGCTGCCCTTAGAAGGCAAAAAGCCATGCCATTTAAGCCATGGGAAGTTA
GTAGCAAACAAGAGACCACATGGCAGGAAGGAGGCTTTAAAGAAAGCCCACAGTGTCAAAAGACCCAACC
AACAGCAGAGACAGAAAAAATAATACCCAAATCTCATCAGAAAGGTAGACGGATTTAGCCACATCCATAG
TGGCTCATTAGGGAATGCTTCAATTATAATTTTATGAAATCTCAGAGCCCCCCTCCCCAACAGGGTTTCT
GTGTGTATTCCTGGCTATCCTAGATAGAACTTGATGTGTAGACCAGGCTGGGCTCAAACTCAGAGATCTG
CCTGTCTCTGCCTCCAGAGTGCTGGGATTAAAGGCATAAAGGCAAGCACCACCACTGGCTGGCTAAACTC
TGGCCCTACATTTTTGAAATCCAAAATTATCATTACTTGCTTTCATGTTTAGTAATGGCTGCAGACTTAG
CTTTCAGCTTTGTATAGATGAAGCACAAAAGTTAAGTAAAGCTAGCAGTTTAAACAAATAGGATACTAGA
AGTTCAATTTTTATTTCTTTATTGCTTAGTGTAAGAGAAAAGACATTAAAGTCTGCATTGGTCTTCTGTA
TCCCACAAGTCTGCAGTTATGGCTCCTCTGTCCACAGTTACACTTCAAATAAAAATTAGTTCCTTGGTAA
CATTTCCAGTGCTTAAAGAGTAATTTGATTATTGGCTACCATATTGGAACAAACACAAAGTATTTCATTA
CTTCAGTAAATTCTACTGGAGACAGTATTCTCTTTAAAAAAAAAAAAAAGAAGAAGAAGGAGGATTTATT
TATTTAATGTGAATACACTTGTGGTCTTCAGACACACCAGAAGAGGGCATCAGATCCCATTACAGATGGT
TGTGAGCCACCATGTGGTTGCTGGGAATTGAACTCAGGACTTCTGGAAGAGCAGTCTGTGCTCTTGAACT
CCGAGCCACCTCTCCAGCCCCTGGATAGTATTATTATAGAGCACAAGCACACACAACACAACAACCTAAA
AACCAAGCTTCACAAATACATTTGTTGCTTAATCATTTTACTTGTGTTTGGCTACAAGTCAAGCAAAATT
ATAGGTCCTGAAGAAGCTTGGCAAAATCACATTTAGACCAGCAATAACGTGTAGAATGCCATGAGTCAAG
CCAGTCCAAGAGAAAGCACTGCTTAAATAGAAAAAATACAAGCTCACAAGACCTTAGGTCAGGAAAGACA
ACAAACACCTGAACTTTGCATTCCAAAAGGAACCACCTTTTACAGATGTGTACAATGACAAAATTTTAGT
AAGCAGTAATCAATACCATGTGGCTCAATAATGAAATATACCTTTTAATGTCTTAAAATATCAGCCTGGC
AATATGTAAGATACATCAGGTAATATTGGGGGAGGAGACATCCACCTGGAAACCATTAATGGTTAATAGC
TCAGTTTATAAATGGAGAAAAAGGAGAGAGGCATTCATGGGAGTGGAAAGTTAAGCTTTAGGTTGGATTC
TCAATACATCTATTGTTGTAAAACTCCCTGGACTGAGAATAGGCCCAAATGTGGAACACCACCTGACGGG
AGAGGTGATAGACACTGAAAATTAAGGATCAAGGCAAAGGATCAACAAAAAGTGTACTAAGGAGTTATAA
AAGAACTGCAGTGTTGAGGCCCCAGCTACAGCCTCGATTTGTGGTGTATGTAACTAATCTGTCTGGTTTC
ATGAGTCATCAGACTTCTAAGATCAGGAAAGGGAAAATGCCAATGCTCTGTCTAGGGGTTGGATAAGCCA
GTATAATAAATGAAAATGGGGCTAAAATGAGTGTTCTAAAATACCTTTTGATAAGGCTGCAGAAGGAGCG
GGAGAAATGGATATGAAGTACTGGGCTCTTTAAAAATGATTAAAATTCTGCTTACATAGTCTAACTCGCG
ACACTGTAATTTCATACTGTAGTAAGGATCTCAAGCAGGAGAGTATAAAACTCGGGTGAGCATGTCTTTA
ATCTACCTCGATGGAAAATACTCCGAGGCGGATCACAAGCAATAATAACCTGTAGTTTTGCTGCATAAAA
CCCCAGATGACTACCTATCCTCCCATTTTCCTTATTTGCCCCTATTAAAAAACTTCCCGACAAAACCGAA
AATCTGTGGGAAGTCTTGTCCCTCCAATTTTACACCTGTTCAATTCCCCTGCAGGACAACGCCCACACAC
CAGGTTAGCCTTTAAGCCTGCCCAGAAGACTCCCGCCCATCTTCTAGCCGGCGCGCCAACTAGAGGATCG
AGCCCCAGCTGGTTCTTTCCGCCTCAGAAGCCATAGAGCCCACCGCATCCCCAGCATGCCTGCTATTGTC
TTCCCAATCCTCCCCCTTGCTGTCCTGCCCCACCCCACCCCCCAGAATAGAATGACACCTACTCAGACAA
TGCGATGCAATTTCCTCATTTTATTAGGAAAGGACAGTGGGAGTGGCACCTTCCAGGGTCAAGGAAGGCA
CGGGGGAGGGGCAAACAACAGATGGCTGGCAACTAGAAGGCACAGTCGAGGCTGATCAGCGAGCTCGCGG
CCGCCCGCGGGGGCCCATCGAACCACTTTGTACAAGAAAGCTGGGTCTAGATTAATGCGCACTACGCCCC
CAACTGAGAGAACTCAAAGGTTACCCCAGTTGGGGCACTACCAGATATCATCGTCGACATTGATTATTGA
CTAGTTATTAATAGTAATCAATTACGGGGTCATTAGTTCATAGCCCATATATGGAGTTCCGCGTTACATA
ACTTACGGTAAATGGCCCGCCTGGCTGACCGCCCAACGACCCCCGCCCATTGACGTCAATAATGACGTAT
GTTCCCATAGTAACGCCAATAGGGACTTTCCATTGACGTCAATGGGTGGAGTATTTACGGTAAACTGCCC
ACTTGGCAGTACATCAAGTGTATCATATGCCAAGTACGCCCCCTATTGACGTCAATGACGGTAAATGGCC
CGCCTGGCATTATGCCCAGTACATGACCTTATGGGACTTTCCTACTTGGCAGTACATCTACGTATTAGTC
ATCGCTATTACCATGGTCGAGGTGAGCCCCACGTTCTGCTTCACTCTCCCCATCTCCCCCCCCTCCCCAC
CCCCAATTTTGTATTTATTTATTTTTTAATTATTTTGTGCAGCGATGGGGGCGGGGGGGGGGGGGGSGCG
CGCCRGGSGGGGGGGGGGGGGGSGRGGGGSGGGGSGGGGSGRGGSGGRGRGGKGCGGCGGCAGCCAATCA
GAGCGGCGCGCTCCGAAAGTTTCCTTTTATGGCGAGGCGGCGGCGGCGGCGGCCCTATAAAAAGCGAAGC
GCGCGGCGGGCGGGAGTCGCTGCGCGCTGCCTTCGCCCCGTGCCCCGCTCCGCCGCCGCCTCGCGCCGCC
CGCCCCGGCTCTGACTGACCGCGTTACTCCCACAGGTGAGCGGGCGGGACGGCCCTTCTCCTCCGGGCTG
TAATTAGCGCTTGGTTTAATGACGGCTTGTTTCTTTTCTGTGGCTGCGTGAAAGCCTTGAGGGGCTCCGG
GAGGGCCCTTTGTGCGGGGGGAGCGGCTCGGGGGGTGCGTGCGTGTGTGTGTGCGTGGGGAGCGCCGCGT
GCGGCTCCGCGCTGCCCGGCGGCTGTGAGCGCTGCGGGCGCGGCGCGGGGCTTTGTGCGCTCCGCAGTGT
GCGCGAGGGGAGCGCGGCCGGGGGCGGTGCCCCGCGGTGCGGGGGGGCTGCGAGGGGAACAAAGGCTGCG
TGCGGGGTGTGTGCGTGGGGGGGTGAGCAGGGGGTGTGGGCGCGTCGGTCGGGCTGCAACCCCCCCTGCA
CCCCCCTCCCCGAGTTGCTGAGCACGGCCCGGCTTCGGGTGCGGGGCTCCGTACGGGGCGTGGCGCGGGG
CTCGCCGTGCCGGGCGGGGGGTGGCGGCAGGTGGGGGTGCCGGGCGGGGCGGGGCCGCCTCGGGCCGGGG
AGGGCTCGGGGGAGGGGCGCGGCGGCCCCCGGAGCGCCGGCGGCTGTCGAGGCGCGGCGAGCCGCAGCCA
TTGCCTTTTATGGTAATCGTGCGAGAGGGCGCAGGGACTTCCTTTGTCCCAAATCTGTGCGGAGCCGAAA
TCTGGGAGGCGCCGCCGCACCCCCTCTAGCGGGCGCGGGGCGAAGCGGTGCGGCGCCGGCAGGAAGGAAA
TGGGCGGGGAGGGCCTTCGTGCGTCGCCGCGCCGCCGTCCCCTTCTCCCTCTCCAGCCTCGGGGCTGTCC
GCGGGGGGACGGCTGCCTTCGGGGGGGACGGGGCAGGGCGGGGTTCGGCTTCTGGCGTGTGACCGGCGGC
TCTAGAGCCTCTGCTAACCATGTTCATGCCTTCTTCTTTTTCCTACAGCTCCTGGGCAACGTGCTGGTTA
TTGTGCTGTCTCATCATTTTGGCAAAGAATTCCTCGAGGCCGCCACCATGGTGAGCGAGCTGATTAAGGA
GAACATGCACATGAAGCTGTACATGGAGGGCACCGTGAACAACCACCACTTCAAGTGCACATCCGAGGGC
GAAGGCAAGCCCTACGAGGGCACCCAGACCATGAGAATCAAGGCGGTCGAGGGCGGCCCTCTCCCCTTCG
CCTTCGACATCCTGGCTACCAGCTTCATGTACGGCAGCAAAACCTTCATCAACCACACCCAGGGCATCCC
CGACTTCTTTAAGCAGTCCTTCCCCGAGGGCTTCACATGGGAGAGAGTCACCACATACGAAGACGGGGGC
GTGCTGACCGCTACCCAGGACACCAGCCTCCAGGACGGCTGCCTCATCTACAACGTCAAGATCAGAGGGG
TGAACTTCCCATCCAACGGCCCTGTGATGCAGAAGAAAACACTCGGCTGGGAGGCCTCCACCGAGACCCT
GTACCCCGCTGACGGCGGCCTGGAAGGCAGAGCCGACATGGCCCTGAAGCTCGTGGGCGGGGGCCACCTG
ATCTGCAACTTGAAGACCACATACAGATCCAAGAAACCCGCTAAGAACCTCAAGATGCCCGGCGTCTACT
ATGTGGACAGAAGACTGGAAAGAATCAAGGAGGCCGACAAAGAGACCTACGTCGAGCAGCACGAGGTGGC
TGTGGCCAGATACTGCGACCTCCCTAGCAAACTGGGGCACAGAGGCGCCACAGGTAGTCCAAAAAAGAAG
AGAAAGGTAGATCCAAAAAAGAAGAGAAAGGTAGATCCAAAAAAGAAGAGAAAGGTATTATAAGCCGCAC
GACCCCATGCATCGATGATCTAGAGCTCGCTGATCAGCCTCGACTGTGCCTTCTAGTTGCCAGCCATCTG
TTGTTTGCCCCTCCCCCGTGCCTTCCTTGACCCTGGAAGGTGCCACTCCCACTGTCCTTTCCTAATAAAA
TGAGGAAATTGCATCGCATTGTCTGAGTAGGTGTCATTCTATTCTGGGGGGTGGGGTGGGGCAGGACAGC
AAGGGGGAGGATTGGGAAGACAATAGCAGGCATGCTGGGGATGCGGTGGGCTCTATGGGCTCGATAAGCT
TGATATCCATTAAGGGTTCCGGATCAGCTTGATGGGGATCCAGACATGATAAGATACATTGATGAGTTTG
GACAAACCACAACTAGAATGCAGTGAAAAAAATGCTTTATTTGTGAAATTTGTGATGCTATTGCTTTATT
TGTAACCATTATAAGCTGCAATAAACAAGTTAACAACAACAATTGCATTCATTTTATGTTTCAGGTTCAG
GGGGAGGTGTGGGAGGTTTTTTAAAGCAAGTAAAACCTCTACAAATGTGGTATGGCTGATTATGATCCTC
TAGAGTCGCAGATCCAGACATGATAAGATACATTGATGAGTTTGGACAAACCACAACTAGAATGCAGTGA
AAAAAATGCTTTATTTGTGAAATTTGTGATGCTATTGCTTTATTTGTAACCATTATAAGCTGCAATAAAC
AAGTTAACAACAACAATTGCATTCATTTTATGTTTCAGGTTCAGGGGGAGGTGTGGGAGGTTTTTTAAAG
CAAGTAAAACCTCTACAAATGTGGTATGGCTGATTATGATCCTCTAGAGTCGCAGATCCAGACATGATAA
GATACATTGATGAGTTTGGACAAACCACAACTAGAATGCAGTGAAAAAAATGCTTTATTTGTGAAATTTG
TGATGCTATTGCTTTATTTGTAACCATTATAAGCTGCAATAAACAATCAGAAGAACTCGTCAAGAAGGCG
ATAGAAGGCGATGCGCTGCGAATCGGGAGCGGCGATACCGTAAAGCACGAGGAAGCGGTCAGCCCATTCG
CCGCCAAGCTCTTCAGCAATATCACGGGTAGCCAACGCTATGTCCTGATAGCGGTCCGCCACACCCAGCC
GGCCACAGTCGATGAATCCAGAAAAGCGGCCATTTTCCACCATGATATTCGGCAAGCAGGCATCGCCATG
GGTCACGACGAGATCATCGCCGTCGGGCATGCGCGCCTTGAGCCTGGCGAACAGTTCGGCTGGCGCGAGC
CCCTGATGCTCTTCGTCCAGATCATCCTGATCGACAAGACCGGCTTCCATCCGAGTACGTGCTCGCTCGA
TGCGATGTTTCGCTTGGTGGTCGAATGGGCAGGTAGCCGGATCAAGCGTATGCAGCCGCCGCATTGCATC
AGCCATGATGGATACTTTCTCGGCAGGAGCAAGGTGAGATGACAGGAGATCCTGCCCCGGCACTTCGCCC
AATAGCAGCCAGTCCCTTCCCGCTTCAGTGACAACGTCGAGCACAGCTGCGCAAGGAACGCCCGTCGTGG
CCAGCCACGATAGCCGCGCTGCCTCGTCCTGCAGTTCATTCAGGGCACCGGACAGGTCGGTCTTGACAAA
AAGAACCGGGCGCCCCTGCGCTGACAGCCGGAACACGGCGGCATCAGAGCAGCCGATTGTCTGTTGTGCC
CAGTCATAGCCGAATAGCCTCTCCACCCAAGCGGCCGGAGAACCTGCGTGCAATCCATCTTGTTCAATGG
CCGATCCCATGGTGGCGGCGTGCTACGCCCCCAACTGAGAGAACTCAAAGGTTACCCCAGTTGGGGCACT
ACAGATCTCCCGATCCGTCGCCAGCCTGCTTTTTTGTACAAACTTGTTTGATGAGGTCGACGGTATCGAT
AAGCTAGCTTGGGCTGCAGGTCGAGGGACCTAATAACTTCGTATAGCATACATTATACGAAGTTATATTA
AGGGTTCCGGATCCACTAGTTCTAGAGCGGCCTCGACTCTACGATACCGTCGATCCCCACTGGAAAGACC
GCGAAGAGTTTGTCCTCAACCGCGAGCTGTGGAAAAAAAAGGGACAGGATAAGTATGACATCATCAAGGA
AACCCTGGACTACTGCGCCCTACAGATCCCTTAATTAAGGCTAGAAAGACTGGAGTTGCAGATCACGAGG
GAAGAGGGGGAAGGGATTCTCCCAGGCCCAGGGCGGTCCTCAGAAGCCAGGAGGCAGCAGAGAACTCCCA
GAAAGGTATTGCAACACTCCCCTCCCCCCTCCGGAGAAGGGTGCGGCCTTCTCCCCGCCTACTCCACTGC
AGCTCCCTTACTGATAACAACTCAGAGCGACTTTGGGAGAGCAAGTGCTTCCTGCCTCCAAAACAGCCCA
ACTGAGCCCTCGCTCCTTCCCTCCACTCCCCGGAGTGCGCGATGGAGGTCTGGCTCAGCACGCCCCTCTT
GAGGCAACTCAAGTCGGAAACGTGCTTGCACCCGCCCCGCAGCCGCTCAGCCCTACTGCCCGTCCCCGCC
CCCAGCGCGCGCTTCCTGCCACGTTGCGCAGGGGCGCGCGGCCAGACTCTGCGGCGCGGGGCCGAGGGGA
GGGCCGGAACCTGGGAGCGCCTCCTCGCCGCCCCCGCTGGCCGGCGGATGGACTCAACTTGCACGAACAC
GAGCCAATGGCAAGGGCCAGTTTTCTGGGCCCCGAGAGCCAATCAGACGACGAGGCCCGGCCGGCGGCGG
GTAAAACGACTCCCCCAGAGGAAGGGGAGGGTGGGCGGCCGCTCGCGCGCGAGCTACTTTCGCTGACCCT
CCCTCCCCYCCCCCGCCCCGCCAGAGGCCGACCGCGCCCGCACGTCCAGCTCGCCTCACCCCACCTACCT
CCCGCCCCACCCAGTGGGCAGAGCGAGGCTGCCGGCGGCTGCGCACTCCGGCTGCCGTTAACTGACAGGC
GCCTTACGCCAACCAAAACACGCCATTTGTGTTTTCACACACGGCGGGAGGAAAAGAAGCCAATCAGCGA
CGAGACGTCGGCCGGAAGCGCTCCTCCGCTGCCCCCCCCCCCCCGAGCCATGGCCGCGTCCGGTGGAGAC
TTTTCCGCTCCCTTCTCCCTCCCCCTCCGGTTGCTGCAGGGCGGACCGCATTCCTGCCCACCACCCGCTT
GCCCCTTCCAGCGTCACGACTCGTACCCGGCTGTCTCACAGAACGGCTCCACCACGCTCGGAGGGCCTGC
CGCGGTG
Features (pLannotate 1.2.2; 44 found; start..end, strand, type, name):
     15..33      -  promoter       T7 promoter: promoter for bacteriophage T7 RNA polymerase
     41..185     +  CDS            lacZα (fragment): LacZα fragment of β-galactosidase; lacZ fragment
    201..629     +  rep_origin     f1 ori (sequence partly withheld): f1 bacteriophage origin of replication; arrow indicates direction of (+) strand synthesis
    682..786     +  promoter       AmpR promoter: bla
    787..1647    +  CDS            AmpR: β-lactamase; bla; confers resistance to ampicillin, carbenicillin, and related antibiotics
   1818..2406    +  rep_origin     ori: high-copy-number ColE1/pMB1/pBR322/pUC origin of replication
   2589..2681    +  CDS            lacI (fragment): lac repressor; lacI; The lac repressor binds to the lac operator to inhibit transcription in E. coli. This inhibition can be relieved by adding lactose or isopropyl-β-D-thiogalactopyranoside (IPTG).
   2694..2715    +  protein_bind   CAP binding site: CAP binding activates transcription in the presence of cAMP. E. coli catabolite activator protein
   2730..2760    +  promoter       lac promoter: promoter for the E. coli lac operon
   2764..2786    +  protein_bind   lac operator (fragment): The lac repressor binds to the lac operator to inhibit transcription in E. coli. This inhibition can be relieved by adding lactose or isopropyl-β-D-thiogalactopyranoside (IPTG). lac repressor encoded by lacI
   2829..2847    +  promoter       T3 promoter: promoter for bacteriophage T3 RNA polymerase
   2860..2880    -  misc_feature   MCS (fragment): pBluescript multiple cloning site
   2884..2905    -  promoter       SV40 promoter (fragment): SV40 enhancer and early promoter
   2909..3133    -  polyA_signal   bGH poly(A) signal: bovine growth hormone polyadenylation signal
   3207..3272    -  intron         small t intron: SV40 (simian virus 40) small t antigen intron
   3274..3346    -  CDS            small t antigen (fragment): SV40 (simian virus 40) small t antigen
   3349..3921    -  CDS            DTA: diphtheria toxin fragment A; Corynebacterium diphtheriae tox
   3948..4447    -  promoter       PGK promoter: mouse phosphoglycerate kinase 1 promoter
   4452..4484    +  misc_feature   MCS (fragment): pBluescript multiple cloning site
   4497..8837    -  misc_feature   Rosa26 right arm: right homology arm from intron 1 of the mouse Rosa26 gene (Soriano, 1999)
   8866..8887    -  promoter       SV40 promoter (fragment): SV40 enhancer and early promoter
   8891..9115    -  polyA_signal   bGH poly(A) signal: bovine growth hormone polyadenylation signal
   9162..9186    +  protein_bind   attB2: mutant version of attB; recombination site for the Gateway® BP reaction BP Clonase™
   9202..9251    -  protein_bind   phage φC31 attP (fragment): attachment site of phage φC31 phage φC31 integrase
   9266..9645    +  enhancer       CMV enhancer: human cytomegalovirus immediate early enhancer
   9923..10938   +  intron         chimeric intron: chimera between introns from chicken β-actin and rabbit β-globin
  11008..11703   +  CDS            mKate2: mKate2 is a basic (constitutively fluorescent) red fluorescent protein published in 2009, derived from Entacmaea quadricolor. It is reported to be a rapidly-maturing monomer with moderate acid sensitivity.
  11719..11739   +  CDS            SV40 NLS: nuclear localization signal of SV40 (simian virus 40) large T antigen
  11743..11763   +  CDS            SV40 NLS: nuclear localization signal of SV40 (simian virus 40) large T antigen
  11767..11787   +  CDS            SV40 NLS: nuclear localization signal of SV40 (simian virus 40) large T antigen
  11844..12068   +  polyA_signal   bGH poly(A) signal: bovine growth hormone polyadenylation signal
  12117..12251   -  polyA_signal   SV40 poly(A) signal: SV40 polyadenylation signal
  12274..12357   -  CDS            large T antigen (fragment): large T antigen from SV40 (simian virus 40)
  12371..12505   -  polyA_signal   SV40 poly(A) signal: SV40 polyadenylation signal
  12528..12611   -  CDS            large T antigen (fragment): large T antigen from SV40 (simian virus 40)
  12625..12756   -  polyA_signal   SV40 poly(A) signal: SV40 polyadenylation signal
  12757..13560   -  CDS            NeoR/KanR: aminoglycoside phosphotransferase from Tn5; aph(3')-II (or nptII); confers resistance to neomycin, kanamycin, and G418 (Geneticin®)
  13573..13622   -  protein_bind   phage φC31 attP (fragment): attachment site of phage φC31 phage φC31 integrase
  13643..13667   -  protein_bind   attB1: mutant version of attB; recombination site for the Gateway® BP reaction BP Clonase™
  13673..13695   -  misc_feature   MCS (fragment): pBluescript multiple cloning site
  13723..13756   +  protein_bind   loxP: Cre-mediated recombination occurs in the 8-bp core sequence (GCATACAT). Cre recombinase
  13769..13792   -  misc_feature   MCS (fragment): pBluescript multiple cloning site
  13819..13922   -  misc_feature   Ad SA: adenovirus major late transcript splice acceptor (Friedrich and Soriano, 1991)
  13941..15023   -  misc_feature   Rosa26 left arm: left homology arm from intron 1 of the mouse Rosa26 gene (Soriano, 1999)
