[The description below was written by a language model from this plasmid's Addgene catalogue record and pLannotate feature annotations shown in this document.]
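Description:
pmROSA26-attP50-Neo-mKate2-3xNLS-attP50 is a mouse gene-targeting vector of about 15 kb, built on the pRosa26-DEST-1lox backbone, for installing a recombinase "landing pad" at the ROSA26 locus by homologous recombination. The bacterial portion is pBluescript-like, with a ColE1/pUC-type origin, an f1 origin, ampicillin resistance, and lac/T3/T7 remnants; the catalogue nonetheless lists it as low copy. Left and right homology arms from Rosa26 intron 1 flank the payload. Outside the right arm sits a PGK promoter-driven diphtheria toxin A cassette, which provides negative selection against random integrants that retain the vector backbone.

Reading from the left arm, the targeted region begins with an adenovirus splice acceptor, a single loxP site and a Gateway attB1 scar. A 50 bp φC31 attP site then precedes a promoterless Neo coding sequence followed by three SV40 polyadenylation signals. Because Neo has no promoter of its own, it is expressed by splicing into the endogenous Rosa26 transcript, so G418 resistance enriches for correctly targeted clones. Next, in the opposite orientation to Neo, comes a CAG-driven cassette (the CMV enhancer and chimeric intron are annotated) encoding the red fluorescent protein mKate2 fused at its C terminus to three SV40 nuclear localisation signals, ending in a bGH poly(A) signal. A second attP50 site, an attB2 scar and a further bGH poly(A) signal close the region.

The resulting cell lines are G418-resistant with red nuclei. The paired attP sites should allow φC31 integrase-mediated exchange of the cassette for attB-flanked transgenes, with loss of red fluorescence as a plausible readout. The associated work concerns synthetic Notch pluripotent cell lines.
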