Addgene plasmid #183609: pmROSA26-attP50-Neo-mKate2-3xNLS-attP50
Purpose: Targeting vector for mouse ROSA26 locus to create landing pad cell line. Introduces attP50 sites flanking a Neo gene driven by endogenous locus (confers G418 resistance) and a CAG-mKate2-3xNLS.
Depositing lab: Sally Lowell. Depositing organization: University of Edinburgh. Publication: SyNPL: Synthetic notch pluripotent cell lines to monitor and manipulate cell interactions in vitro and in vivo. Malaguti M, Migueles RP, Annoh J, Sadurska D, Blin G, Lowell S. Development. 2022 May 26. pii: 275525. doi: 10.1242/dev.200226. PubMed 35616331.
Backbone
  Vector backbone: pRosa26-DEST-1lox
  Backbone size w/o insert (bp): 10524
  Total vector size (bp): 15024
  Vector type: Mouse Targeting
  Selectable markers: Neomycin (select with G418)
Growth in bacteria
  Bacterial resistance: Ampicillin, 100 μg/mL
  Growth temperature: 37°C
  Growth strain: DH5alpha
  Copy number: Low Copy
Gene/Insert 1
  Gene/Insert name: Neo
  Insert size (bp): 804
Gene/Insert 2
  Gene/Insert name: mKate2-3xNLS
  Insert size (bp): 786
  Tag / fusion protein: 3xNLS (C terminal on insert)
Resource information
  A portion of this plasmid was derived from a plasmid made by: The pROSA-Dest-1lox backbone was a kind gift from Dr Keisuke Kaji (University of Edinburgh).
Terms and licenses: Academic/Nonprofit Terms; Industry Terms: Not Available to Industry
How to cite: pmROSA26-attP50-Neo-mKate2-3xNLS-attP50 was a gift from Sally Lowell (Addgene plasmid # 183609 ; http://n2t.net/addgene:183609 ; RRID:Addgene_183609)
